>Addgene plasmid #227667 | pFNC-2 | addgene full sequence | sequence record 468581 | Addgene NGS Result
CTTTCTCTTTGCGCTTGCGTTTTCCCTTGTCCAGATAGCCCAGTAGCTGACATTCATCCGGGGTCAGCAC
CGTTTCTGCGGACTGGCTTTCTACGTGGCTGCCATTTTTGGGGTGAGGCCGTTCGCGGCCGAGGGGCGCA
GCCCCTGGGGGGATGGGAGGCCCGCGTTAGCGGGCCGGGAGGGTTCGAGAAGGGGGGGCACCCCCCTTCG
GCGTGCGCGGTCACGCGCACAGGGCGCAGCCCTGGTTAAAAACAAGGTTTATAAATATTGGTTTAAAAGC
AGGTTAAAAGACAGGTTAGCGGTGGCCGAAAAACGGGCGGAAACCCTTGCAAATGCTGGATTTTCTGCCT
GTGGACAGCCCCTCAAATGTCAATAGGTGCGCCCCTCATCTGTCAGCACTCTGCCCCTCAAGTGTCAAGG
ATCGCGCCCCTCATCTGTCAGTAGTCGCGCCCCTCAAGTGTCAATACCGCAGGGCACTTATCCCCAGGCT
TGTCCACATCATCTGTGGGAAACTCGCGTAAAATCAGGCGTTTTCGCCGATTTGCGAGGCTGGCCAGCTC
CACGTCGCCGGCCGAAATCGAGCCTGCCCCTCATCTGTCAACGCCGCGCCGGGTGAGTCGGCCCCTCAAG
TGTCAACGTCCGCCCCTCATCTGTCAGTGAGGGCCAAGTTTTCCGCGAGGTATCCACAACGCCGGCGGCC
CTACATGGCTCTGCTGTAGTGAGTGGGTTGCGCTTCGGCAGCGGTCCTGATCCCCCGCAGAAAAAAAGGA
TCTCAAGAAGATCCTTTGATCTTTTCTACGGCGCGCCCAGCTGTCTAGGGCGGCGGATTTGTCCTACTCA
GGAGAGCGTTCACCGACAAACAACAGATAAAACGAAAGGCCCAGTCTTTCGACTGAGCCTTTCGTTTTAT
TTGATGCCTTTAATTAATGTGACAATTAATCATCGGCATAGTATATCGGCATAGTATAATACGACAAGGT
GAGGAACTAAACCCCTAGGGGAGTCATGAACAT
[1500 nt withheld, positions 1014-2513]
TAATAACGCTGATAGTGCTAGTGTAGATCGCTACACTAGTCCTAGAGTCGACCTGCAGGCATGCAAGCTT
GCGGCCGCGTCGTGACTGGGAAAACCCTGGCGACTAGTCTTGGACTCCTGTTGATAGATCCAGTAATGAC
CTCAGAACTCCATCTGGATTTGTTCAGAACGCTCGGTTGCCGCCGGGCGTTTTTTATTGGTGAGAATCCA
GGGGTCCCCCGGCATCAGAGCAGATTGTACTGAGAGTGCACCATAATCGGCATTTTCTTTTGCGTTTTTA
TTTGTTAACTGTTAATTGTCCTTGTTCAAGGATGCTGTCTTTGACAACAGATGTTTTCTTGCCTTTGATG
TTCAGCAGGAAGCTAGGCGCAAACGTTGATTGTTTGTCTGCGTAGAATCCTCTGTTTGTCATATAGCTTG
TAATCACGACATTGTTTCCTTTCGCTTGAGGTACAGCGAAGTGTGAGTAAGTAAAGGTTACATCGTTAGG
ATCAAGATCCATTTTTAACACAAGGCCAGTTTTGTTCAGCGGCTTGTATGGGCCAGTTAAAGAATTAGAA
ACATAACCAAGCATGTAAATATCGTTAGACGTAATGCCGTCAATCGTCATTTTTGATCCGCGGGAGTCAG
TGAACAGATACCATTTGCCGTTCATTTTAAAGACGTTCGCGCGTTCAATTTCATCTGTTACTGTGTTAGA
TGCAATCAGCGGTTTCATCACTTTTTTCAGTGTGTAATCATCGTTTAGCTCAATCATACCGAGAGCGCCG
TTTGCTAACTCAGCCGTGCGTTTTTTATCGCTTTGCAGAAGTTTTTGACTTTCTTGACGGAAGAATGATG
TGCTTTTGCCATAGTATGCTTTGTTAAATAAAGATTCTTCGCCTTGGTAGCCATCTTCAGTTCCAGTGTT
TGCTTCAAATACTAAGTATTTGTGGCCTTTATCTTCTACGTAGTGAGGATCTCTCAGCGTATGGTTGTCG
CCTGAGCTGTAGTTGCCTTCATCGATGAACTGCTGTACATTTTGATACGTTTTTCCGTCACCGTCAAAGA
TTGATTTATAATCCTCTACACCGTTGATGTTCAAAGAGCTGTCTGATGCTGATACGTTAACTTGTGCAGT
TGTCAGTGTTTGTTTGCCGTAATGTTTACCGGAGAAATCAGTGTAGAATAAACGGATTTTTCCGTCAGAT
GTAAATGTGGCTGAACCTGACCATTCTTGTGTTTGGTCTTTTAGGATAGAATCATTTGCATCGAATTTGT
CGCTGTCTTTAAAGACGCGGCCAGCGTTTTTCCAGCTGTCAATAGAAGTTTCGCCGACTTTTTGATAGAA
CATGTAAATCGATGTGTCATCCGCATTTTTAGGATCTCCGGCTAATGCAAAGACGATGTGGTAGCCGTGA
TAGTTTGCGACAGTGCCGTCAGCGTTTTGTAATGGCCAGCTGTCCCAAACGTCCAGGCCTTTTGCAGAAG
AGATATTTTTAATTGTGGACGAATCGAACTCAGGAACTTGATATTTTTCATTTTTTTGCTGTTCAGGGAT
TTGCAGCATATCATGGCGTGTAATATGGGAAATGCCGTATGTTTCCTTATATGGCTTTTGGTTCGTTTCT
TTCGCAAACGCTTGAGTTGCGCCTCCTGCCAGCAGTGCGGTAGTAAAGGTTAATACTGTTGCTTGTTTTG
CAAACTTTTTGATGTTCATCGTTCATGTCTCCTTTTTTATGTACTGTGTTAGCGGTCTGCTTCTTCCAGC
CCTCCTGTTTGAAGATGGCAAGTTAGTTACGCACAATAAAAAAAGACCTAAAATATGTAAGGGGTGACGC
CAAAGTATACACTTTGCCCTTTACACATTTTAGGTCTTGCATTTAAATTTGTGTCTCAAAATCTCTGATG
TTACATTGCACAAGATAAAAATATATCATCATGAACAATAAAACTGTCTGCTTACATAAACAGTAATACA
AGGGGTGTTATGAGCCATATTCAGCGTGAAACGAGCTGTAGCCGTCCGCGTCTGAACAGCAACATGGATG
CGAATCTGTATGGCTATAAATGGGCGCGTGATAACGTGGGTCAGAGCGGCGCGACCATTTATCGTCTGTA
TGGCAAACCGGATGCGCCGGAACTGTTTCTGAAACATGGCAAAGGCAGCGTGGCGAACGATGTGACCGAT
GAAATGGTGCGTCTGAACTGGCTGACCGAATTTATGCCGCTGCCGACCATTAAACATTTTATTCGCACCC
CGGATGATGCGTGGCTGCTGACCACCGCGATTCCGGGCAAAACCGCGTTTCAGGTGCTGGAAGAATATCC
GGATAGCGGCGAAAACATTGTGGATGCGCTGGCCGTGTTTCTGCGTCGTCTGCATAGCATTCCGGTGTGC
AACTGCCCGTTTAACAGCGATCGTGTGTTTCGTCTGGCCCAGGCGCAGAGCCGTATGAACAACGGCCTGG
TGGATGCGAGCGATTTTGATGATGAACGTAACGGCTGGCCGGTGGAACAGGTGTGGAAAGAAATGCATAA
ACTGCTGCCGTTTAGCCCGGATAGCGTGGTGACCCACGGCGATTTTAGCCTGGATAACCTGATTTTCGAT
GAAGGCAAACTGATTGGCTGCATTGATGTGGGCCGTGTGGGCATTGCGGATCGTTATCAGGATCTGGCCA
TTCTGTGGAACTGCCTGGGCGAATTTAGCCCGAGCCTGCAAAAACGTCTGTTTCAGAAATATGGCATTGA
TAATCCGGATATGAACAAACTGCAATTTCATCTGATGCTGGATGAATTTTTCTAATAATTAATTGGACCG
CGGTCCGCGCGTTGTCCTTTTCCGCTGCATAACCCTGCTTCGGGGTCATTATAGCGATTTTTTCGGTATA
TCCATCCTTTTTCGCACGATATACAGGATTTTGCCAAAGGGTTCGTGTAGACTTTCCTTGGTGTATCCAA
CGGCGTCAGCCGGGCAGGATAGGTGAAGTAGGCCCACCCGCGAGCGGGTGTTCCTTCTTCACTGTCCCTT
ATTCGCACCTGGCGGTGCTCAACGGGAATCCTGCTCTGCGAGGCTGGCCGTAGGCCGGCCGCGATGCAGG
TGGCTGCTGAACCCCCAGCCGGAACTGACCCCACAAGGCCCTAGCGTTTGCAATGCACCAGGTCACCATT
GACCCAGGCGTGTTCCACCAGGCCGCTGCCTCGCAACTCTTCGCAGGCTTCGCCGACCTGCTCGCGCCAC
TTCTTCACGCGGGTGGAATCCGATCCGCACATGAGGCGGAAGGTTTCCAGCTTGAGCGGGTACGGCTCCC
GGTGCGAGCTGAAATAGTCGAACATCCGTCGGGCCGTCGGCGACAGCTTGCGGTACTTCTCCCATATGAA
TTTCGTGTAGTGGTCGCCAGCAAACAGCACGACGATTTCCTCGTCGATCAGGACCTGGCAACGGGACGTT
TTCTTGCCACGGTCCAGGACGCGGAAGCGGTGCAGCAGCGACACCGATTCCAGGTGCCCAACGCGGTCGG
ACGTGAAGCCCATCGCCGTCGCCTGTAGGCGCGACAGGCATTCCTCGGCCTTCGTGTAATACCGGCCATT
GATCGACCAGCCCAGGTCCTGGCAAAGCTCGTAGAACGTGAAGGTGATCGGCTCGCCGATAGGGGTGCGC
TTCGCGTACTCCAACACCTGCTGCCACACCAGTTCGTCATCGTCGGCCCGCAGCTCGACGCCGGTGTAGG
TGATCTTCACGTCCTTGTTGACGTGGAAAATGACCTTGTTTTGCAGCGCCTCGCGCGGGATTTTCTTGTT
GCGCGTGGTGAACAGGGCAGAGCGGGCCGTGTCGTTTGGCATCGCTCGCATCGTGTCCGGCCACGGCGCA
ATATCGAACAAGGAAAGCTGCATTTCCTTGATCTGCTGCTTCGTGTGTTTCAGCAACGCGGCCTGCTTGG
CTTCGCTGACCTGTTTTGCCAGGTCCTCGCCGGCGGTTTTTCGCTTCTTGGTCGTCATAGTTCCTCGCGT
GTCGATGGTCATCGACTTCGCCAAACCTGCCGCCTCCTGTTCGAGACGACGCGAACGCTCCACGGCGGCC
GATGGCGCGGGCAGGGCAGGGGGAGCCAGTTGCACGCTGTCGCGCTCGATCTTGGCCGTAGCTTGCTGGA
CTATCGAGCCGACGGACTGGAAGGTTTCGCGGGGCGCACGCATGACGGTGCGGCTTGCGATGGTTTCGGC
ATCCTCGGCGGAAAACCCCGCGTCGATCAGTTCTTGCCTGTATGCCTTCCGGTCAAACGTCCGATTCATT
CACCCTCCTTGCGGGATTGCCCCGGAATTAATTCCCCGGATCGATCCGTCGATCTTGATCCCCTGCGCCA
TCAGATCCTTGGCGGCAAGAAAGCCATCCAGTTTACTTTGCAGGGCTTCCCAACCTTACCAGAGGGCGCC
CCAGCTGGCAATTCCGGTTCGCTTGCTGTCCATAAAACCGCCCAGTCTAGCTATCGCCATGTAAGCCCAC
TGCAAGCTACCTG
Features (pLannotate 1.2.2; 14 found; start..end, strand, type, name):
    169..700     -  rep_origin     oriV: incP origin of replication
    756..791     -  rep_origin     CloDF13 ori (fragment): Plasmids containing the CloDF13 (CDF) origin of replication can be propagated in E. coli cells that contain additional plasmids with compatible origins.
    827..913     -  terminator     rrnB T1 terminator: Escherichia coli rrnB; transcription terminator T1 from the E. coli rrnB gene
    930..975     +  promoter       EM7 promoter: synthetic bacterial promoter&nbsp
   2555..2583    +  misc_feature   MCS (fragment): pUC18/19 multiple cloning site
   2591..2615    +  CDS            lacZα (fragment): LacZα fragment of β-galactosidase; lacZ fragment
   2626..2720    +  terminator     lambda t0 terminator: transcription terminator from phage lambda
   2733..2768    +  misc_feature   bom (fragment): basis of mobility region from pBR322
   2794..4212    -  CDS            sacB: SACB_BACSU - Experimental evidence at protein level: Swiss-Prot protein existence level 1. From Bacillus subtilis (strain 168).
   4213..4373    -  promoter       sacB promoter (fragment): sacR; sacB promoter and control region
   4483..5295    +  CDS            aphA1: KKA1_ECOLX - Also known as nptI. Protein inferred from homology: Swiss-Prot protein existence level 3. Resistance to kanamycin and structurally-related aminoglycosides, including amikacin. From Escherichia coli.
   5465..5573    +  oriT           oriT: incP origin of transfer
   5634..6782    -  CDS            trfA: trans-acting replication protein that binds to and activates oriV
   6834..109     -  CDS            tnpA (fragment) (across the origin): TN5P_ECOLX - Also known as tnp. Experimental evidence at protein level: Swiss-Prot protein existence level 1. Mediates transposition of transposon Tn5 by a 'cut and paste' mechanism. First, the monomeric transposase binds the 19 bp inverted DNA repeats flanking the transposon. Then, dimerization of the DNA- bound transposase creates a synaptic DNA complex. After nicking of the first DNA strand, excision of the transposon proceeds through a series of intermediates. The transposase then mediates the insertion of the transposon at a new site by strand transfer. The activity of the wild- type tran
