[The description below was written by a language model from this plasmid's Addgene catalogue record and pLannotate feature annotations shown in this document.]
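Description:
pFNC-2 is a 7,006 bp broad-host-range bacterial expression plasmid that supplies the BxbI phage serine integrase as a helper function in the CIFR (Clone-Integrate-Flip-out-Repeat) toolset for iterative genome engineering of Gram-negative bacteria. It derives from pFNC-6, from which it differs by exchange of the gentamicin resistance marker for a kanamycin resistance cassette. This is why the catalogue lists KmR, rather than the integrase, as the "insert". Replication relies on the IncP (RK2-type) system, with oriV paired with the trans-acting initiator gene trfA, which allows maintenance in E. coli and many other Gram-negative hosts. An IncP oriT permits conjugative mobilisation when transfer functions are supplied by a donor or helper strain. Selection is through aphA1 (nptI), which confers kanamycin resistance.

The automated annotation does not label the integrase gene. A synthetic constitutive EM7 promoter sits just downstream of an rrnB T1 terminator and is followed by an unannotated stretch of roughly 1.6 kb. That stretch ends at remnants of a pUC-type cloning site and a lambda t0 terminator. This is the likely location of the BxbI coding sequence, although the table does not confirm it or that EM7 drives it. The short hits to CloDF13 ori, bom, lacZα and Tn5 tnpA are fragments and probably backbone remnants rather than functional elements.

According to the record, transient integrase expression removes the antibiotic resistance cassette previously inserted in the chromosome with pCIFR vectors, presumably by recombination between flanking attachment sites, so the marker can be reused in later rounds. The plasmid also carries Bacillus subtilis sacB with part of its native promoter region. sacB encodes levansucrase, which makes cells sucrose-sensitive, so plasmid-free cells can be recovered by sucrose counterselection.
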