Addgene plasmid #227667: pFNC-2
Purpose: Plasmid encoding the BxbI phage integrase. It can be used to remove the antibiotic resistance cassette integrated with pCIFR. KmR, easily curable via sucrose counterselection.
Depositing lab: Pablo Ivan Nikel. Depositing organization: Danmarks Tekniske Universitet. Publication: CIFR (Clone-Integrate-Flip-out-Repeat): A toolset for iterative genome and pathway engineering of Gram-negative bacteria. Federici F, Luppino F, Aguilar-Vilar C, Mazaraki ME, Petersen LB, Ahonen L, Nikel PI. Metab Eng. 2025 Jan 6;88:180-195. doi: 10.1016/j.ymben.2025.01.001. PubMed 39778677.
Backbone
  Vector backbone: pFNC-6
  Backbone size w/o insert (bp): 6370
  Total vector size (bp): 7006
  Modifications to backbone: Exchanged GmR for KmR
  Vector type: Bacterial Expression
Growth in bacteria
  Bacterial resistance: Kanamycin, 50 μg/mL
  Growth temperature: 37°C
  Growth strain: DH5alpha
  Copy number: Unknown
Gene/Insert
  Gene/Insert name: KmR (alt name: Kanamycin reistance cassette)
  Species: BxbI phage
  Insert size (bp): 936
Terms and licenses: Academic/Nonprofit Terms; Industry Terms: Not Available to Industry
How to cite: pFNC-2 was a gift from Pablo Ivan Nikel (Addgene plasmid # 227667 ; http://n2t.net/addgene:227667 ; RRID:Addgene_227667)
